>Addgene plasmid #179438 | pSL007_PB_pCMV-H2B-mIFP-T2A-rTetR-ratKRAB-zeo | addgene full sequence | sequence record 362567 | Addgene NGS Result
ACTCTTCCTTTTTCAATATTATTGAAGCATTTATCAGGGTTATTGTCTCATGAGCGGATACATATTTGAA
TGTATTTAGAAAAATAAACAAATAGGGGTTCCGCGCACATTTCCCCGAAAAGTGCCACCTAAATTGTAAG
CGTTAATATTTTGTTAAAATTCGCGTTAAATTTTTGTTAAATCAGCTCATTTTTTAACCAATAGGCCGAA
ATCGGCAAAATCCCTTATAAATCAAAAGAATAGACCGAGATAGGGT
[37 nt withheld, positions 257-293]
AAAGAACGTGGACTCCAACGTCAAAGG
[49 nt withheld, positions 321-369]
T
[91 nt withheld, positions 371-461]
G
[124 nt withheld, positions 463-586]
CCCATTCGCCATTCAGGCTGCGCAACTGTTGGGAAGGGCGATCGGTGCGGGCCTCTTCGCTATTACGCCA
GCTGGCGAAAGGGGGATGTGCTGCAAGGCGATTAAGTTGGGTAACGCCAGGGTTTTCCCAGTCACGACGT
TGTAAAACGACGGCCAGTGAGCGCGCCTCGTTCATTCACGTTTTTGAACCCGTGGAGGACGGGCAGACTC
GCGGTGCAAATGTGTTTTACAGCGTGATGGAGCAGATGAAGATGCTCGACACGCTGCAGAACACGCAGCT
AGATTAACCCTAGAAAGATAATCATATTGTGACGTACGTTAAAGATAATCATGTGTAAAATTGACGCATG
TGTTTTATCGGTCTGTATATCGAGGTTTATTTATTAATTTGAATAGATATTAAGTTTTATTATATTTACA
CTTACATACTAATAATAAATTCAACAAACAATTTATTTATGTTTATTTATTTATTAAAAAAAACAAAAAC
TCAAAATTTCTTCTATAAAGTAACAAAACTTTTATGAGGGACAGCCCCCCCCCAAAGCCCCCAGGGATGT
AATTACGTCCCTCCCCCGCTAGGGGGCAGCAGCGAGCCGCCCGGGGCTCCGCTCCGGTCCGGCGCTCCCC
CCGCATCCCCGAGCCGGCAGCGTGCGGGGACAGCCCGGGCACGGGGAAGGTGGCACGGGATCGCTTTCCT
CTGAACGCTTCTCGCTGCTCTTTGAGCCTGCAGACACCTGGGGGGATACGGGGAAAAGGCCTCCACGGCC
ACTAGTATTATGCCCAGTACATGACCTTATGGGACTTTCCTACTTGGCAGTACATCTACGTATTAGTCAT
CGCTATTACCATGGTGATGCGGTTTTGGCAGTACATCAATGGGCGTGGATAGCGGTTTGACTCACGGGGA
TTTCCAAGTCTCCACCCCATTGACGTCAATGGGAGTTTGTTTTGGCACCAAAATCAACGGGACTTTCCAA
AATGTCGTAACAACTCCGCCCCATTGACGCAAATGGGCGGTAGGCGTGTACGGTGGGAGGTTTATATAAG
CAGAGCTCGTTTAGTGAACCGTCAGATCGCCTGGAGACGCCATCCACGCTGTTTTGACCTCCATAGAAGA
TTCTAGAGCTAGCGCCACCATGCCAGAGCCAGCGAAGTCTGCTCCCGCCCCGAAAAAGGGCTCCAAGAAG
GCGGTGACTAAGGCGCAGAAGAAAGGCGGCAAGAAGCGCAAGCGCAGCCGCAAGGAGAGCTATTCCATCT
ATGTGTACAAGGTTCTGAAGCAGGTCCACCCTGACACCGGCATTTCGTCCAAGGCCATGGGCATCATGAA
TTCGTTTGTGAACGACATTTTCGAGCGCATCGCAGGTGAGGCTTCCCGCCTGGCGCATTACAACAAGCGC
TCGACCATCACCTCCAGGGAGATCCAGACGGCCGTGCGCCTGCTGCTGCCTGGGGAGTTGGCCAAGCACG
CCGTGTCCGAGGGTACTAAGGCCATCACCAAGTACACCAGCGCTAAGGATCCACCGGTCGCCACCATGTC
GGTACCGCTGACTACCTCAGCATTCGGCCACGCGTTTCTGGCTAACTGTGAACGCGAGCAGATCCACCTG
GCGGGCTCCATTCAGCCGCACGGTATCCTGCTGGCTGTGAAAGAGCCGGACAACGTGGTGATCCAGGCTT
CTATTAACGCTGCGGAGTTCCTGAACACCAACTCTGTTGTTGGCCGTCCGCTGCGTGACCTGGGCGGCGA
TCTGCCTTTGCAGATCCTGCCGCACCTGAACGGCCCGCTGCACCTGGCTCCGATGACCCTGCGTTGTACC
GTGGGTTCTCCGCCGCGTCGTGTGGACTGTACCATTCATCGTCCGTCTAACGGCGGCCTGATCGTAGAAC
TGGAACCAGCAACCAAGACCACTAACATTGCGCCGGCTCTGGACGGTGCGTTTCATCGTATCACTTCTTC
ATCCTCCCTGATGGGCCTGTGTGACGAAACCGCGACTATTATCCGTGAGATTACTGGCTACGACCGTGTG
ATGGTAGTACGTTTCGATGAAGAGGGTAATGGCGAAATTCTGTCCGAACGTCGTCGTGCGGACCTGGAAG
CGTTCCTGGGTAACCGCTACCCGGCGTCTACTATTCCGCAGATCGCTCGTCGCCTGTACGAACATAACCG
TGTTCGCCTGCTGGTAGATGTGAACTATACTCCGGTTCCGCTACAGCCGCGCATCAGCCCGCTGAACGGT
CGTGATCTGGATATGTCCCTGTCTTGCCTGCGCTCTATGTCCCCGATCCACCAGAAATACATGCAGGACA
TGGGCGTTGGCGCGACCCTGGTTTGCTCTCTGATGGTGTCTGGTCGTCTGTGGGGTCTGATCGCTTGCCA
CCACTACGAACCGCGCTTCGTTCCGTTCCACATTCGCGCTGCTGGCGAAGCGCTGGCGGAAACTTGTGCG
ATCCGCATCGCGACGCTGGAGAGCTTTGCACAGTCTCAGTCCAAAGAGGGCAGGGGGAGCCTCCTAACTT
GCGGAGACGTCGAGGAGAATCCTGGCCCATCTAGACTGGACAAGAGCAAAGTCATAAACGGAGCTCTGGA
ATTACTCAATGGTGTCGGTATCGAAGGCCTGACGACAAGGAAACTCGCTCAAAAGCTGGGAGTTGAGCAG
CCTACCCTGTACTGGCACGTGAAGAACAAGCGGGCCCTGCTCGATGCCCTGCCAATCGAGATGCTGGACA
GGCATCATACCCACTTCTGCCCCCTGGAAGGCGAGTCATGGCAAGACTTTCTGCGGAACAACGCCAAGTC
ATACCGCTGTGCTCTCCTCTCACATCGCGACGGGGCTAAAGTGCATCTCGGCACCCGCCCAACAGAGAAA
CAGTACGAAACCCTGGAAAATCAGCTCGCGTTCCTGTGTCAGCAAGGCTTCTCCCTGGAGAACGCACTGT
ACGCTCTGTCCGCCGTGGGCCACTTTACACTGGGCTGCGTATTGGAGGAACAGGAGCATCAAGTAGCAAA
AGAGGAAAGAGAGACACCTACCACCGATTCTATGCCCCCACTTCTGAGACAAGCAATTGAGCTGTTCGAC
CGGCAGGGAGCCGAACCTGCCTTCCTTTTCGGCCTGGAACTAATCATATGTGGCCTGGAGAAACAGCTAA
AGTGCGAAAGCGGCGGGGGTAGCGGCAGCGGTAGCGCATGCCTAGCAGTGTCAGTGACATTTGAAGATGT
GGCTGTGCTCTTTACTCGGGACGAGTGGAAGAAGCTGGATCTGTCTCAGAGAAGCCTGTACCGTGAGGTG
ATGCTGGAGAATTACAGCAACCTGGCCTCCATGGCAGGATTCCTGTTTACCAAACCAAAGGTGATCTCCC
TGTTGCAGCAAGGAGAGGATCCCTGGTAATTCGAATTTAAATCGGCCTCGACTGTGCCTTCTAGTTGCCA
GCCATCTGTTGTTTGCCCCTCCCCCGTGCCTTCCTTGACCCTGGAAGGTGCCACTCCCACTGTCCTTTCC
TAATAAAATGAGGAAATTGCATCGCATTGTCTGAGTAGGTGTCATTCTATTCTGGGGGGTGGGGTGGGGC
AGGACAGCAAGGGGGAGGATTGGGAAGACAATAGCAGGCATGCTGGGGACGCGGCCGCAATTTAACGCGA
ATTAATTCTGTGGAATGTGTGTCAGTTAGGGTGTGGAAAGTCCCCAGGCTCCCCAGCAGGCAGAAGTATG
CAAAGCATGCATCTCAATTAGTCAGCAACCAGGTGTGGAAAGTCCCCAGGCTCCCCAGCAGGCAGAAGTA
TGCAAAGCATGCATCTCAATTAGTCAGCAACCATAGTCCCGCCCCTAACTCCGCCCATCCCGCCCCTAAC
TCCGCCCAGTTCCGCCCATTCTCCGCCCCATGGCTGACTAATTTTTTTTATTTATGCAGAGGCCGAGGCC
GCCTCTGCCTCTGAGCTATTCCAGAAGTAGTGAGGAGGCTTTTTTGGAGGCCTAGGCTTTTGCAAAAAGC
TCCCGGGAGCTTGTATATCCATTTTCGGATCTGATCAGCACGTGTTGACAATTAATCATCGGCATAGTAT
ATCGGCATAGTATAATACGACAAGGTGAGGAACTAAACCATGGCCAAGTTGACCAGTGCCGTTCCGGTGC
TCACCGCGCGCGACGTCGCCGGAGCGGTCGAGTTCTGGACCGACCGGCTCGGGTTCTCCCGGGACTTCGT
GGAGGACGACTTCGCCGGTGTGGTCCGGGACGACGTGACCCTGTTCATCAGCGCGGTCCAGGACCAGGTG
GTGCCGGACAACACCCTGGCCTGGGTGTGGGTGCGCGGCCTGGACGAGCTGTACGCCGAGTGGTCGGAGG
TCGTGTCCACGAACTTCCGGGACGCCTCCGGGCCGGCCATGACCGAGATCGGCGAGCAGCCGTGGGGGCG
GGAGTTCGCCCTGCGCGACCCGGCCGGCAACTGCGTGCACTTCGTGGCCGAGGAGCAGGACTGAGTCGAC
AATCAACCTCTGGATTACAAAATTTGTGAAAGATTGACTGGTATTCTTAACTATGTTGCTCCTTTTACGC
TATGTGGATACGCTGCTTTAATGCCTTTGTATCATGCGTTAACTAAACTTGTTTATTGCAGCTTATAATG
GTTACAAATAAAGCAATAGCATCACAAATTTCACAAATAAAGCATTTTTTTCACTGCATTCTAGTTGTGG
TTTGTCCAAACTCATCAATGTATCTTATCATGTCTGGAATTGACTCAAATGATGTCAATTAGTCTATCAG
AAGCTCATCTGGTCTCCCTTCCGGGGGACAAGACATCCCTGTTTAATATTTAAACAGCAGTGTTCCCAAA
CTGGGTTCTTATATCCCTTGCTCTGGTCAACCAGGTTGCAGGGTTTCCTGTCCTCACAGGAACGAAGCCC
CTAAAGAAACAGTGGCAGCCAGGTTTAGCCCCGGAATTGACTGGATTCCTTTTTTAGGGCCCATTGGTAT
GGCTTTTTCCCCGTATCCCCCCAGGTGTCTGCAGGCTCAAAGAGCAGCGAGAAGCGTTCAGAGGAAAGCG
ATCCCGTGCCACCTTCCCCGTGCCCGGGCTGTCCCCGCACGCTGCCGGCTCGGGGATGCGGGGGGAGCGC
CGGACCGGAGCGGAGCCCCGGGCGGCTCGCTGCTGCCCCCTAGCGGGGGAGGGACGTAATTACATCCCTG
GGGGCTTTGGGGGGGGGCTGTCCCTGATATCTATAACAAGAAAATATATATATAATAAGTTATCACGTAA
GTAGAACATGAAATAACAATATAATTATCGTATGAGTTAAATCTTAAAAGTCACGTAAAAGATAATCATG
CGTCATTTTGACTCACGCGGTCGTTATAGTTCAAAATCAGTGACACTTACCGCATTGACAAGCACGCCTC
ACGGGAGCTCCAAGCGGCGACTGAGATGTCCTAAATGCACAGCGACGGATTCGCGCTATTTAGAAAGAGA
GAGCAATATTTCAAGAATGCATGCGTCAATTTTACGCAGACTATCTTTCTAGGGTTAATCTAGCTGCATC
AGGATCATATCGTCGGGTCTTTTTTCCGGCTCAGTCATCGCCCAAGCTGGCGCTATCTGGGCATCGGGGA
GGAAGAAGCCCGTGCCTTTTCCCGCGAGGTTGAAGCGGCATGGAAAGAGTTTGCCGAGGATGACTGCTGC
TGCATTGACGTTGAGCGAAAACGCACGTTTACCATGATGATTCGGGAAGGTGTGGCCATGCACGCCTTTA
ACGGTGAACTGTTCGTTCAGGCCACCTGGGATACCAGTTCGTCGCGGCTTTTCCGGACACAGTTCCGGAT
GGTCAGCCCGAAGCGCATCAGCAACCCGAACAATACCGGCGACAGCCGGAACTGCCGTGCCGGTGTGCAG
ATTAATGACAGCGGTGCGGCGCTGGGATATTACGTCAGCGAGGACGGGTATCCTGGCTGGATGCCGCAGA
AATGGACATGGATACCCCGTGAGTTACCCGGCGGGCGCGCTTGGCGTAATCATGGTCATAGCTGTTTCCT
GTGTGAAATTGTTATCCGCTCACAATTCCACACAACATACGAGCCGGAAGCATAAAGTGTAAAGCCTGGG
GTGCCTAATGAGTGAGCTAACTCACATTAATTGCGTTGCGCTCACTGCCCGCTTTCCAGTCGGGAAACCT
GTCGTGCCAGCTGCATTAATGAATCGGCCAACGCGCGGGGAGAGGCGGTTTGCGTATTGGGCGCTCTTCC
GCTTCCTCGCTCACTGACTCGCTGCGCTCGGTCGTTCGGCTGCGGCGAGCGGTATCAGCTCACTCAAAGG
CGGTAATACGGTTATCCACAGAATCAGGGGATAACGCAGGAAAGAACATGTGAGCAAAAGGCCAGCAAAA
GGCCAGGAACCGTAAAAAGGCCGCGTTGCTGGCGTTTTTCCATAGGCTCCGCCCCCCTGACGAGCATCAC
AAAAATCGACGCTCAAGTCAGAGGTGGCGAAACCCGACAGGACTATAAAGATACCAGGCGTTTCCCCCTG
GAAGCTCCCTCGTGCGCTCTCCTGTTCCGACCCTGCCGCTTACCGGATACCTGTCCGCCTTTCTCCCTTC
GGGAAGCGTGGCGCTTTCTCATAGCTCACGCTGTAGGTATCTCAGTTCGGTGTAGGTCGTTCGCTCCAAG
CTGGGCTGTGTGCACGAACCCCCCGTTCAGCCCGACCGCTGCGCCTTATCCGGTAACTATCGTCTTGAGT
CCAACCCGGTAAGACACGACTTATCGCCACTGGCAGCAGCCACTGGTAACAGGATTAGCAGAGCGAGGTA
TGTAGGCGGTGCTACAGAGTTCTTGAAGTGGTGGCCTAACTACGGCTACACTAGAAGAACAGTATTTGGT
ATCTGCGCTCTGCTGAAGCCAGTTACCTTCGGAAAAAGAGTTGGTAGCTCTTGATCCGGCAAACAAACCA
CCGCTGGTAGCGGTGGTTTTTTTGTTTGCAAGCAGCAGATTACGCGCAGAAAAAAAGGATCTCAAGAAGA
TCCTTTGATCTTTTCTACGGGGTCTGACGCTCAGTGGAACGAAAACTCACGTTAAGGGATTTTGGTCATG
AGATTATCAAAAAGGATCTTCACCTAGATCCTTTTAAATTAAAAATGAAGTTTTAAATCAATCTAAAGTA
TATATGAGTAAACTTGGTCTGACAGTTACCAATGCTTAATCAGTGAGGCACCTATCTCAGCGATCTGTCT
ATTTCGTTCATCCATAGTTGCCTGACTCCCCGTCGTGTAGATAACTACGATACGGGAGGGCTTACCATCT
GGCCCCAGTGCTGCAATGATACCGCGAGACCCACGCTCACCGGCTCCAGATTTATCAGCAATAAACCAGC
CAGCCGGAAGGGCCGAGCGCAGAAGTGGTCCTGCAACTTTATCCGCCTCCATCCAGTCTATTAATTGTTG
CCGGGAAGCTAGAGTAAGTAGTTCGCCAGTTAATAGTTTGCGCAACGTTGTTGCCATTGCTACAGGCATC
GTGGTGTCACGCTCGTCGTTTGGTATGGCTTCATTCAGCTCCGGTTCCCAACGATCAAGGCGAGTTACAT
GATCCCCCATGTTGTGCAAAAAAGCGGTTAGCTCCTTCGGTCCTCCGATCGTTGTCAGAAGTAAGTTGGC
CGCAGTGTTATCACTCATGGTTATGGCAGCACTGCATAATTCTCTTACTGTCATGCCATCCGTAAGATGC
TTTTCTGTGACTGGTGAGTACTCAACCAAGTCATTCTGAGAATAGTGTATGCGGCGACCGAGTTGCTCTT
GCCCGGCGTCAATACGGGATAATACCGCGCCACATAGCAGAACTTTAAAAGTGCTCATCATTGGAAAACG
TTCTTCGGGGCGAAAACTCTCAAGGATCTTACCGCTGTTGAGATCCAGTTCGATGTAACCCACTCGTGCA
CCCAACTGATCTTCAGCATCTTTTACTTTCACCAGCGTTTCTGGGTGAGCAAAAACAGGAAGGCAAAATG
CCGCAAAAAAGGGAATAAGGGCGACACGGAAATGTTGAATACTCAT
Features (pLannotate 1.2.2; 24 found; start..end, strand, type, name):
      1..105     -  promoter       AmpR promoter: bla
    158..586     -  rep_origin     f1 ori (sequence partly withheld): f1 bacteriophage origin of replication; arrow indicates direction of (+) strand synthesis
    591..746     -  CDS            lacZα (fragment): LacZα fragment of β-galactosidase; lacZ fragment
    748..867     +  CDS            B (fragment): PORTL_LAMBD - Experimental evidence at protein level: Swiss-Prot protein existence level 1. Forms the portal vertex of the capsid (PubMed:6228056, PubMed:6232391). This portal plays critical roles in head assembly, genome packaging, neck/tail attachment, and genome ejection (Probable). The portal protein multimerizes as a single ring-shaped homododecamer arranged around a central channel (PubMed:6232391). Binds to the terminase subunits to form the packaging machine (PubMed:7799432). From Escherichia phage lambda (Bacteriophage lambda).
   1363..1439    +  enhancer       CMV enhancer (fragment): human cytomegalovirus immediate early enhancer
   1440..1643    +  promoter       CMV promoter: human cytomegalovirus (CMV) immediate early promoter
   1726..2103    +  CDS            H2B: human histone H2B; HIST1H2BJ
   2122..3081    +  CDS            mIFP: mIFP is a basic (constitutively fluorescent) near ir fluorescent protein published in 2015, derived from Bradyrhizobium sp.. It has very low acid sensitivity. It requires the cofactor biliverdin for fluorescence.
   3136..3753    +  CDS            rtTA3 (fragment): reverse tetracycline transactivator 3 activates expression from Tet-responsive promoters in the presence of doxycycline
   3784..3909    +  CDS            KRAB-A: Krüppel-associated box (KRAB) transcriptional repression domain from the rat zinc finger protein Kid-1 (Witzgall et al., 1994)
   3998..4205    +  polyA_signal   bGH poly(A) signal: bovine growth hormone polyadenylation signal
   4243..4572    +  promoter       SV40 promoter: SV40 enhancer and early promoter
   4620..4667    +  promoter       EM7 promoter: synthetic bacterial promoter&nbsp
   4686..5060    +  CDS            BleoR: antibiotic-binding protein; Sh ble from Streptoalloteichus hindustanus; confers resistance to bleomycin, phleomycin, and Zeocin™
   5067..5173    +  misc_feature   WPRE (fragment): woodchuck hepatitis virus posttranscriptional regulatory element
   5182..5303    +  polyA_signal   SV40 poly(A) signal: SV40 polyadenylation signal
   5321..5413    +  ncRNA          G-CSF SLDE: Accession: RF00183 - G-CSF factor stem-loop destabilising element (SLDE)
   6110..6577    +  CDS            B (fragment): PORTL_LAMBD - Experimental evidence at protein level: Swiss-Prot protein existence level 1. Forms the portal vertex of the capsid (PubMed:6228056, PubMed:6232391). This portal plays critical roles in head assembly, genome packaging, neck/tail attachment, and genome ejection (Probable). The portal protein multimerizes as a single ring-shaped homododecamer arranged around a central channel (PubMed:6232391). Binds to the terminase subunits to form the packaging machine (PubMed:7799432). From Escherichia phage lambda (Bacteriophage lambda).
   6615..6631    -  protein_bind   lac operator: The lac repressor binds to the lac operator to inhibit transcription in E. coli. This inhibition can be relieved by adding lactose or isopropyl-β-D-thiogalactopyranoside (IPTG). lac repressor encoded by lacI
   6639..6669    -  promoter       lac promoter: promoter for the E. coli lac operon
   6684..6705    -  protein_bind   CAP binding site: CAP binding activates transcription in the presence of cAMP. E. coli catabolite activator protein
   6718..6810    -  CDS            lacI (fragment): lac repressor; lacI; The lac repressor binds to the lac operator to inhibit transcription in E. coli. This inhibition can be relieved by adding lactose or isopropyl-β-D-thiogalactopyranoside (IPTG).
   6993..7581    -  rep_origin     ori: high-copy-number ColE1/pMB1/pBR322/pUC origin of replication
   7752..8612    -  CDS            AmpR: β-lactamase; bla; confers resistance to ampicillin, carbenicillin, and related antibiotics
