[The description below was written by a language model from this plasmid's Addgene catalogue record and pLannotate feature annotations shown in this document.]
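Description:
pSL007_PB_pCMV-H2B-mIFP-T2A-rTetR-ratKRAB-zeo is a mammalian expression plasmid built on a PiggyBac (pPB) transposon backbone, intended for stable genomic integration of its cargo by PiggyBac transposase supplied separately. In bacteria it is maintained through a high-copy ColE1/pUC-type origin and an ampicillin resistance gene. An f1 origin and remnants of a lacZα/lac promoter cloning region are also present. The automated annotation does not label the PiggyBac terminal repeats. It does flag two fragments matching a phage lambda portal protein on either side of the expression cassettes; these look like spacer or stuffer sequence, but the record does not explain them.

The payload is a single CMV enhancer/promoter-driven open reading frame terminated by a bGH polyadenylation signal. It encodes human histone H2B fused to the near-infrared fluorescent protein mIFP, which requires biliverdin as a cofactor and gives a nuclear marker for cells carrying the construct. A T2A peptide, named in the catalogue entry but not annotated, separates this marker from rTetR fused to the KRAB repression domain of the rat zinc finger protein Kid-1. The rTetR portion is annotated as an rtTA3 fragment, consistent with a reverse Tet repressor DNA-binding domain lacking the activation domain, so the fusion should bind TetO sites when doxycycline is present and recruit KRAB-dependent silencing machinery there. A downstream SV40 promoter, with a bacterial EM7 promoter, drives the Sh ble gene for Zeocin selection, followed by a WPRE fragment and an SV40 poly(A) signal.

The construct is used to generate cell lines with inducible recruitment of KRAB to TetO-bearing reporters, for studying chromatin-mediated gene silencing, its spreading between neighbouring genes and its reactivation in single cells.
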