Addgene plasmid #179438: pSL007_PB_pCMV-H2B-mIFP-T2A-rTetR-ratKRAB-zeo
Purpose: Expresses rTetR-KRAB(rat) for gene silencing, integration by Piggybac
Depositing lab: Lacra Bintu. Depositing organization: Stanford University. Publication: Dynamic spreading of chromatin-mediated gene silencing and reactivation between neighboring genes in single cells. Lensch S, Herschl MH, Ludwig CH, Sinha J, Hinks MM, Mukund A, Fujimori T, Bintu L. Elife. 2022 Jun 9;11. pii: 75115. doi: 10.7554/eLife.75115. PubMed 35678392.
Backbone
  Vector backbone: pPB (PiggyBac)
  Vector type: Mammalian Expression
  Selectable markers: Zeocin
Growth in bacteria
  Bacterial resistance: Ampicillin, 100 μg/mL
  Growth temperature: 30°C
  Growth strain: NEB Stable
  Copy number: Unknown
Gene/Insert
  Gene/Insert name: H2B-mIFP-T2A-rTetR-KRAB (alt name: H2B-mIFP, T2A cleavage site, rTetR-KRAB(rat))
  Species: R. norvegicus (rat), Synthetic
  Promoter: pCMV
  Cloning method: Gibson Cloning
Terms and licenses: Academic/Nonprofit Terms; Industry Terms: Not Available to Industry
Depositor comments: Please visit https://www.biorxiv.org/content/10.1101/2021.11.04.467237v1 for bioRxiv preprint.
How to cite: pSL007_PB_pCMV-H2B-mIFP-T2A-rTetR-ratKRAB-zeo was a gift from Lacra Bintu (Addgene plasmid # 179438 ; http://n2t.net/addgene:179438 ; RRID:Addgene_179438)
